LOCUS       Exported 7519 bp ds-DNA circular SYN 13-MAY-2021
DEFINITION  Yeast expression plasmid for SARS-CoV-2 RNA-dependent RNA
            polymerase.
ACCESSION   .
VERSION     .
KEYWORDS    pGBW-m4046618
SOURCE      synthetic DNA construct
  ORGANISM  synthetic DNA construct
REFERENCE   1 (bases 1 to 7519)
  TITLE     SARS-CoV-2 protein Yeast expression constructs, tagged, for protein
            expression and/or purification
REFERENCE   2 (bases 1 to 7519)
  AUTHORS   .
  TITLE     Direct Submission
  JOURNAL   Exported May 13, 2021 from SnapGene Server 1.1.58
            http://www.snapgene.com
FEATURES             Location/Qualifiers
     source          1..7519
                     /organism="synthetic DNA construct"
                     /mol_type="other DNA"
     promoter        10..417
                     /gene="S. cerevisiae TEF1"
                     /label=TEF1 promoter
                     /note="promoter for EF-1-alpha"
     primer_bind     complement(3274..3292)
                     /label=CYC1
                     /note="CYC1 transcription termination signal, reverse
                     primer"
     CDS             3643..4446
                     /codon_start=1
                     /gene="S. cerevisiae URA3"
                     /product="orotidine-5'-phosphate decarboxylase, required
                     for uracil biosynthesis"
                     /label=URA3
                     /note="yeast auxotrophic marker, counterselectable with
                     5-fluoroorotic acid (5-FOA)"
                     /translation="MSKATYKERAATHPSPVAAKLFNIMHEKQTNLCASLDVRTTKELL
                     ELVEALGPKICLLKTHVDILTDFSMEGTVKPLKALSAKYNFLLFEDRKFADIGNTVKLQ
                     YSAGVYRIAEWADITNAHGVVGPGIVSGLKQAAEEVTKEPRGLLMLAELSCKGSLSTGE
                     YTKGTVDIAKSDKDFVIGFIAQRDMGGRDEGYDWLIMTPGVGLDDKGDALGQQYRTVDD
                     VVSTGSDIIIVGRGLFAKGRDAKVEGERYRKAGWEAYLRRCGQQN"
     rep_origin      4529..5511
                     /label=2u ori
                     /note="yeast 2u plasmid origin of replication"
     terminator      5589..5618
                     /label=T3Te terminator
                     /note="phage T3 early transcription terminator"
     rep_origin      5640..6227
                     /direction=RIGHT
                     /label=ori
                     /note="high-copy-number ColE1/pMB1/pBR322/pUC origin of
                     replication"
     terminator      6239..6266
                     /label=T7Te terminator
                     /note="phage T7 early transcription terminator"
     CDS             complement(6290..6481)
                     /codon_start=1
                     /gene="rop"
                     /product="Rop protein, which maintains plasmids at low copy
                     number"
                     /label=rop
                     /translation="MTKQEKTALNMARFIRSQTLTLLEKLNELDADEQADICESLHDHA
                     DELYRSCLARFGDDGENL"
     CDS             complement(6482..7342)
                     /codon_start=1
                     /gene="bla"
                     /product="beta-lactamase"
                     /label=AmpR
                     /note="confers resistance to ampicillin, carbenicillin, and
                     related antibiotics"
                     /translation="MSIQHFRVALIPFFAAFCLPVFAHPETLVKVKDAEDQLGARVGYI
                     ELDLNSGKILESLRPEERFPMMSTFKVLLCGAVLSRIDAGQEQLGRRIHYSQNDLVEYS
                     PVTEKHLTDGMTVRELCSAAITMSDNTAANLLLATIGGPKELTAFLHNMGDHVTRLDRW
                     EPELNEAIPNDERDTTMPVAMATTLRKLLTGELLTLASRQQLIDWMEADKVAGSLLRSA
                     LPAGWFIADKSGAGERGSRGIIAALGPDGKPSRIVVIYTTGSQATMDERNRQIAEIGAS
                     LIKHW"
     primer_bind     7105..7124
                     /label=Amp-R
                     /note="Ampicillin resistance gene, reverse primer"
     promoter        complement(7343..7445)
                     /label=cat promoter
                     /note="promoter of the E. coli cat gene encoding
                     chloramphenicol acetyltransferase"
     terminator      7446..7477
                     /label=tonB terminator
                     /note="bidirectional E. coli tonB-P14 transcription
                     terminator"
ORIGIN
        1 gcggccgccc cacacaccat agcttcaaaa tgtttctact ccttttttac tcttccagat
       61 tttctcggac tccgcgcatc gccgtaccac ttcaaaacac ccaagcacag catactaaat
      121 ttcccctctt tcttcctcta gggtgtcgtt aattacccgt actaaaggtt tggaaaagaa
      181 aaaagagacc gcctcgtttc tttttcttcg tcgaaaaagg caataaaaat ttttatcacg
      241 tttctttttc ttgaaaattt ttttttttga tttttttctc tttcgatgac ctcccattga
      301 tatttaagtt aataaacggt cttcaatttc tcaagtttca gtttcatttt tcttgttcta
      361 ttacaacttt ttttacttct tgctcattag aaagaaagca tagcaatcta atctaagttt
      421 taattacaaa atgtccgccg atgcacaatc tttcttaaat agagtctgcg gcgtgagtgc
      481 tgctcgtcta accccttgtg gtacgggtac ttcaacagac gtagtttaca gggcgtttga
      541 tatttataac gacaaggtcg ctggtttcgc taaatttttg aagaccaact gttgtagatt
      601 ccaggagaag gatgaagacg acaatcttat cgattcgtac ttcgttgtta aaagacatac
      661 tttttccaac tatcaacacg aagaaacaat atacaatttg ctcaaggact gtccagccgt
      721 cgctaaacac gattttttca agttcagaat tgatggggac atggtgccac atatcagcag
      781 acaacggttg accaagtaca ctatggctga tttagtttac gccttgcgac actttgacga
      841 aggaaactgt gatactctga aggaaatttt ggttacctat aactgctgtg acgatgatta
      901 cttcaacaaa aaggactggt acgacttcgt agagaatccc gacatcttga gggtttacgc
      961 taacttaggt gaaagagtca gacaagcttt gttaaagaca gtccaatttt gcgatgctat
     1021 gagaaatgcg ggtattgttg gtgttttgac tttggataat caagatttga acggtaactg
     1081 gtatgacttc ggtgatttta tccagactac cccgggttct ggggtaccag ttgtcgattc
     1141 ttactattct ctgttaatgc caatactcac cctaactaga gcattgactg ccgaatccca
     1201 tgttgacact gatttaacta agccatacat taaatgggac cttctaaagt acgatttcac
     1261 cgaagaacgt ttaaagttgt tcgacagata ttttaaatac tgggaccaaa cctaccaccc
     1321 taattgtgtc aactgtttgg acgacagatg tattcttcac tgcgctaact ttaatgtgtt
     1381 gttctcgact gtttttccac caacctcttt cggtccgctg gttcgaaaga tttttgttga
     1441 cggtgttcca ttcgtggtca gtacgggata tcatttcaga gaattagggg tcgttcataa
     1501 ccaagacgtg aacttgcact catcaagatt gtccttcaag gaattgttgg tctacgcagc
     1561 tgatcctgca atgcacgccg cttctggaaa cttattgctg gataagagaa caacctgttt
     1621 cagcgttgcc gctcttacta ataacgtcgc gttccaaact gtaaagccgg gtaactttaa
     1681 taaagacttc tacgattttg ctgttagcaa gggttttttc aaagaaggtt ctagtgttga
     1741 gttgaaacac tttttctttg ctcaagacgg caatgctgct atcagtgatt atgactatta
     1801 ccgttacaac ttaccaacaa tgtgtgatat cagacagttg cttttcgtcg tcgaagttgt
     1861 tgataaatat tttgactgtt atgatggtgg ttgcatcaat gcaaatcaag tcattgtcaa
     1921 caacttagat aagtctgctg gcttcccatt caacaagtgg ggtaaagcca gattgtacta
     1981 tgattccatg tcctacgagg accaagatgc tttgttcgcg tacaccaaga gaaacgttat
     2041 tcctacaatt actcaaatga atctaaagta cgctatctct gcaaaaaatc gggccagaac
     2101 cgttgctggt gtttctatct gttctacgat gactaaccgt caatttcatc agaagctatt
     2161 gaaatccata gctgctacta gaggtgctac tgtagtcatc ggtacctcaa agttctatgg
     2221 tggttggcac aatatgctca agaccgttta ctctgatgtc gaaaacccac atcttatggg
     2281 ttgggactac cctaagtgtg atagagccat gccaaatatg ctaagaatta tggcatcctt
     2341 ggtcttggct agaaagcata ccacatgctg ctcattgtcc caccgttttt acagattggc
     2401 caacgaatgt gctcaagtcc tttctgaaat ggttatgtgt ggtggtagtc tatatgtaaa
     2461 gccaggcgga acttcgtctg gagatgccac cactgcttac gctaactcgg tttttaacat
     2521 ttgtcaagcc gttaccgcca acgtaaacgc tttgctgtct acggatggta acaagatcgc
     2581 tgataagtat gtgcgcaact tgcaacatag actttatgaa tgtttgtata gaaatcgaga
     2641 tgtcgatact gacttcgtta acgaatttta cgcgtactta agaaagcact tctccatgat
     2701 gattttgtca gacgacgctg ttgtttgttt caattctact tacgctagcc aaggtttggt
     2761 cgcttcaatc aaaaacttca agtctgtttt atactaccaa aacaatgttt ttatgtccga
     2821 ggcaaaatgc tggacggaaa cagatttgac taagggtcca catgaatttt gtagtcaaca
     2881 cacaatgtta gtgaaacaag gggacgacta cgtttaccta ccctacccag atccaagcag
     2941 aattttgggt gccggttgtt tcgtggacga catagtcaag accgacggta ccttgatgat
     3001 cgaacggttt gtctctctgg ccatagacgc ttacccattg actaagcacc ctaaccaaga
     3061 atatgctgat gtttttcatt tatatcttca atacattaga aaattacatg acgaattgac
     3121 cggtcacatg ttagatatgt actctgtgat gttgacgaac gataatacgt cacgttactg
     3181 ggaacccgaa ttttacgaag cgatgtacac tccacacaca gtattgcagt aaacaggccc
     3241 cttttccttt gtcgatatca tgtaattagt tatgtcacgc ttacattcac gccctcctcc
     3301 cacatccgct ctaaccgaaa aggaaggagt tagacaacct gaagtctagg tccctattta
     3361 ttttttttaa tagttatgtt agtattaaga acgttattta tatttcaaat ttttcttttt
     3421 tttctgtaca aagcggccgc cgaaccacta gtgcactgca gtacacggtt tccttgaaat
     3481 ttttttgatt cggtaatctc cgaacagaag gaagaacgaa ggaaggagca cagacttaga
     3541 ttggtatata tacgcatatg tagtgttgaa gaaacatgaa attgcccagt attcttaacc
     3601 caactgcaca gaacaaaaac gtgcaggaaa cgaagataaa tcatgtcgaa agctacatat
     3661 aaggaacgtg ctgctactca tcctagtcct gttgctgcca agctatttaa tatcatgcac
     3721 gaaaagcaaa caaacttgtg tgcttcattg gatgttcgta ccaccaagga attactggag
     3781 ttagttgaag cattaggtcc caaaatttgt ttactaaaaa cacatgtgga tatcttgact
     3841 gatttttcca tggagggcac agttaagccg ctaaaggcat tatccgccaa gtacaatttt
     3901 ttactcttcg aggacagaaa atttgctgac attggtaata cagtcaaatt gcagtactct
     3961 gcgggtgtat acagaatagc agaatgggca gacattacga atgcacacgg tgtggtgggc
     4021 ccaggtattg ttagcggttt gaagcaggcg gcagaagaag taacaaagga acctagaggc
     4081 cttttgatgt tagcagaatt gtcatgcaag ggctccctat ctactggaga atatactaag
     4141 ggtactgttg acattgcgaa gagcgacaaa gattttgtta tcggctttat tgctcaaaga
     4201 gacatgggtg gaagagatga aggttacgat tggttgatta tgacacccgg tgtgggttta
     4261 gatgacaagg gagatgcatt gggtcaacag tatagaaccg tggatgatgt ggtttctaca
     4321 ggatctgaca ttattattgt tggaagagga ctatttgcaa agggaaggga tgctaaggta
     4381 gagggtgaac gttacagaaa agcaggctgg gaagcatatt tgagaagatg cggccagcaa
     4441 aactaaaaaa ctgtattata agtaaatgca tgtatactaa actcacaaat tagagcttca
     4501 atttaattat atcagttatt acccgagtaa cgaagcatct gtgcttcatt ttgtagaaca
     4561 aaaatgcaac gcgagagcgc taatttttca aacaaagaat ctgagctgca tttttacaga
     4621 acagaaatgc aacgcgaaag cgctatttta ccaacgaaga atctgtgctt catttttgta
     4681 aaacaaaaat gcaacgcgag agcgctaatt tttcaaacaa agaatctgag ctgcattttt
     4741 acagaacaga aatgcaacgc gagagcgcta ttttaccaac aaagaatcta tacttctttt
     4801 ttgttctaca aaaatgcatc ccgagagcgc tatttttcta acaaagcatc ttagattact
     4861 ttttttctcc tttgtgcgct ctataatgca gtctcttgat aactttttgc actgtaggtc
     4921 cgttaaggtt agaagaaggc tactttggtg tctattttct cttccataaa aaaagcctga
     4981 ctccacttcc cgcgtttact gattactagc gaagctgcgg gtgcattttt tcaagataaa
     5041 ggcatccccg attatattct ataccgatgt ggattgcgca tactttgtga acagaaagtg
     5101 atagcgttga tgattcttca ttggtcagaa aattatgaac ggtttcttct attttgtctc
     5161 tatatactac gtataggaaa tgtttacatt ttcgtattgt tttcgattca ctctatgaat
     5221 agttcttact acaatttttt tgtctaaaga gtaatactag agataaacat aaaaaatgta
     5281 gaggtcgagt ttagatgcaa gttcaaggag cgaaaggtgg atgggtaggt tatataggga
     5341 tatagcacag agatatatag caaagagata cttttgagca atgtttgtgg aagcggtatt
     5401 cgcaatattt tagtagctcg ttacagtccg gtgcgttttt ggttttttga aagtgcgtca
     5461 tcagagcgct tttggttttc aaaagcgctc tgaagttcct atactttcta gctagagaat
     5521 aggaacttcc cgagcggccg cgtgttacaa gcttgactcc agcgtaactg gactgcaatc
     5581 aactcactgg ctcaccttca cgggtgggcc tttcttcggt agaaaatcaa aggatcttct
     5641 tgagatcctt tttttctgcg cgtaatctgc tgcttgcaaa caaaaaaacc accgctacca
     5701 gcggtggttt gtttgccgga tcaagagcta ccaactcttt ttccgaggta actggcttca
     5761 gcagagcgca gataccaaat actgttcttc tagtgtagcc gtagttaggc caccacttca
     5821 agaactctgt agcaccgcct acatacctcg ctctgctaat cctgttacca gtggctgctg
     5881 ccagtggcga taagtcgtgt cttaccgggt tggactcaag acgatagtta ccggataagg
     5941 cgcagcggtc gggctgaacg gggggttcgt gcacacagcc cagcttggag cgaacgacct
     6001 acaccgaact gagataccta cagcgtgagc tatgagaaag cgccacgctt cccgaaggga
     6061 gaaaggcgga caggtatccg gtaagcggca gggtcggaac aggagagcgc acgagggagc
     6121 ttccaggggt aaacgcctgg tatctttata gtcctgtcgg gtttcgccac ctctgacttg
     6181 agcatcgatt tttgtgatgc tcgtcagggg ggcggagcct atggaaaaac gccagcaacg
     6241 cagaaaggcc cacccgaagg tgagccaggt gattacattt gggccctcat cagaggtttt
     6301 caccgtcatc accgaaacgc gcgaggcagc tgcggtaaag ctcatcagcg tggtcgtgaa
     6361 gcgattcaca gatgtctgcc tgttcatccg cgtccagctc gttgagtttc tccagaagcg
     6421 ttaatgtctg gcttctgata aagcgggcca tgttaagggc ggttttttcc tgtttggtca
     6481 cttaccaatg cttaatcagt gaggcaccta tctcagcgat ctgtctattt cgttcatcca
     6541 tagttgcctg actccccgtc gtgtagataa ctacgatgcg ggagggctta ccatctggcc
     6601 ccagtgctgc aatgataccg cgagacccac gctcaccggc tccagattta tcagcaataa
     6661 accagccagc cgggagggcc gagcgcagaa gtgatcctgc aactttatcc gcctccatcc
     6721 agtctattaa ttgttgccgg gaagctagag taagtagttc gccagttaat agtttgcgca
     6781 acgttgttgc cattgctaca ggcatcgtgg tgtcacgctc gtcgtttggt atggcttcat
     6841 tcagctccgg ttcccaacga tcaaggcgag ttacatgatc ccccatgttg tgcaaaaaag
     6901 cggttagctc cttcggtcct ccgatcgttg ccagaagtaa gttggccgca gtgttatcac
     6961 tcatggttat ggcagcactg cataattctc ttactgtcat gccatccgtg agatgctttt
     7021 ctgtgactgg tgagtactca accaagtcat tctgagaata gtgtatgcgg cgaccgagtt
     7081 gctcttgccc ggcgtcaata cgggataata ccgcgccaca tagcagaact ttaaaagtgc
     7141 tcatcattgg aaaacgttct tcggggcgta aactctcaag gatcttaccg ctgttgagat
     7201 ccagttcgat gtaacccact cgtgcaccca actgatcttc agcatctttt actttcacca
     7261 gcgtttctgg gtgagcaaaa acaggaaggc aaaatgccgc aaaaaaggga ataagggcga
     7321 cacggaaatg ttgaatactc attttagctt ccttagctcc tgaaaatctc gataactcaa
     7381 aaaatacgcc cggtagtgat cttatttcat tatggtgaaa gttggaacct cttacgtgcc
     7441 gatcaagtca aaagcctccg gtcggaggct tttgactttc tgctatggag gtcaggtatg
     7501 atttaaatgg tcagttaga
//
