[The description below was written by a language model from this plasmid's Addgene catalogue record and the feature table of its GenBank file.]
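Description:
pGBW-m4046618 is a yeast episomal expression plasmid, 7,519 bp in the held sequence record, built to produce the SARS-CoV-2 RNA-dependent RNA polymerase (nsp12) in Saccharomyces cerevisiae. It is an E. coli/yeast shuttle vector. In bacteria it replicates from a high-copy ColE1/pUC-type origin and is selected with ampicillin through a beta-lactamase gene that the annotation places downstream of a cat promoter. A rop coding sequence is also annotated next to AmpR, although the catalogue lists the plasmid as high copy. The bacterial modules are flanked by short phage T3 and T7 early terminators and a tonB terminator, which insulate them from transcriptional read-through. In yeast the 2µ origin maintains the plasmid at multiple copies. URA3 allows selection in uracil auxotrophs and can be counterselected with 5-fluoroorotic acid.

The payload is a wild-type nsp12 sequence of about 2.8 kb, corresponding to the polymerase portion of the viral ORF1ab polyprotein. It was made by gene synthesis, and the depositor notes a NotI site. Expression is driven by the strong constitutive S. cerevisiae TEF1 promoter. The insert itself is not annotated as a feature, but it would occupy the unannotated interval between the promoter and a CYC1 terminator primer site, which suggests a CYC1 transcription terminator downstream. The associated reference title describes the series as tagged constructs for protein expression and/or purification. However, neither the catalogue fields nor the feature table identifies any tag on this plasmid, so its presence and type are not stated. The plasmid is intended for producing the viral polymerase in yeast.
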