Addgene plasmid #153893: pGBW-m4046618
Purpose: Yeast expression plasmid for SARS-CoV-2 RNA-dependent RNA polymerase
Depositing lab: Ginkgo Bioworks & Benjie Chen. Depositing organization: Ginkgo Bioworks.
Backbone
  Vector backbone: AmpR; 2u URA3
  Backbone size w/o insert (bp): 4078
  Vector type: Yeast Expression
  Selectable markers: URA3
Growth in bacteria
  Bacterial resistance: Ampicillin, 100 μg/mL
  Growth temperature: 37°C
  Growth strain: DH5alpha
  Copy number: High Copy
Gene/Insert
  Gene/Insert name: SARS-CoV-2 RNA-dependent RNA polymerase (alt name: nsp12)
  Species: Severe acute respiratory syndrome coronavirus 2
  Insert size (bp): 2795
  Mutation: wt
  Entrez Gene: ORF1ab (a.k.a. GU280_gp01)
  Promoter: pTEF1
  Cloning method: Unknown
Resource information
  A portion of this plasmid was derived from a plasmid made by: GinkgoBioworks
Depositor comments: NCBI reference sequence: YP_009725307.1. Created by gene synthesis with Not1 site.
How to cite: pGBW-m4046618 was a gift from Ginkgo Bioworks & Benjie Chen (Addgene plasmid # 153893 ; http://n2t.net/addgene:153893 ; RRID:Addgene_153893)
